>Addgene plasmid #85753 | pSM2 | addgene full sequence | sequence record 189235 | Addgene NGS Result
CTTTCCTGCGTTATCCCCTGATTCTGTGGATAACCGTATTACCGCCTTTGAGTGAGCTGATACCGCTCGC
CGCAGCCGAACGACCGAGCGCAGCGAGTCAGTGAGCGAGGAAGCGGAAGAGCGCCCAATACGCAAACCGC
CTCTCCCCGCGCGTTGGCCGATTCATTAATGCAGCTGGCACGACAGGTTTCCCGACTGGAAAGCGGGCAG
TGAGCGCAACGCAATTAATACGCGTACCGCTAGCCAGGAAGAGTTTGTAGAAACGCAAAAAGGCCATCCG
TCAGGATGGCCTTCTGCTTAGTTTGATGCCTGGCAGTTTATGGCGGGCGTCCTGCCCGCCACCCTCCGGG
CCGTTGCTTCACAACGTTCAAATCCGCTCCCGGCGGATTTGTCCTACTCAGGAGAGCGTTCACCGACAAA
CAACAGATAAAACGAAAGGCCCAGTCTTCCGACTGAGCCTTTCGTTTTATTTGATGCCTGGCAGTTCCCT
ACTCTCGCGTTAACGCGGCCGCTCGGAGGGCGAAGAATCTCGTGCTTTCAGCTTCGATGTAGGAGGGCGT
GGATATGTCCTGCGGGTAAATAGCTGCGCCGATGGTTTCTACAAAGATCGTTATGTTTATCGGCACTTTG
CATCGGCCGCGCTCCCGATTCCGGAAGTGCTTGACATTGGGGAATTCAGCGAGAGCCTGACCTATTGCAT
CTCCCGCCGTGCACAGGGTGTCACGTTGCAAGACCTGCCTGAAACCGAACTGCCCGCTGTTCTGCAGCCG
GTCGCGGAGGCCATGGATGCGATCGCTGCGGCCGATCTTAGCCAGACGAGCGGGTTCGGCCCATTCGGAC
CGCAAGGAATCGGTCAATACACTACATGGCGTGATTTCATATGCGCGATTGCTGATCCCCATGTGTATCA
CTGGCAAACTGTGATGGACGACACCGTCAGTGCGTCCGTCGCGCAGGCTCTCGATGAGCTGATGCTTTGG
GCCGAGGACTGCCCCGAAGTCCGGCACCTCGTGCACGCGGATTTCGGCTCCAACAATGTCCTGACGGACA
ATGGCCGCATAACAGCGGTCATTGACTGGAGCGAGGCGATGTTCGGGGATTCCCAATACGAGGTCGCCAA
CATCTTCTTCTGGAGGCCGTGGTTGGCTTGTATGGAGCAGCAGACGCGCTACTTCGAGCGGAGGCATCCG
GAGCTTGCAGGATCGCCGCGGCTCCGGGCGTATATGCTCCGCATTGGTCTTGACCAACTCTATCAGAGCT
TGGTTGACGGCAATTTCGATGATGCAGCTTGGGCGCAGGGTCGATGCGACGCAATCGTCCGATCCGGAGC
CGGGACTGTCGGGCGTACACAAATCGCCCGCAGAAGCGCGGCCGTCTGGACCGATGGCTGTGTAGAAGTA
CTCGCCGATAGTGGAAACCGACGCCCCAGCACTCGTCCGAGGGCAAAGGAATAGAGTAGATGCCGACCGG
GATCCACTTAACGTTACTGAAATCATCAAACAGCTTGACGAATCTGGATATAAGATCGTTGGTGTCGATG
TCAGCTCCGGAGTTGAGACAAATGGTGTTCAGGATCTCGATAAGATACGTTCATTTGTCCAAGCAGCAAA
GAGTGCCTTCTAGTGATTTAATAGCTCCATGTCAACAAGAATAAAACGCGTTTCGGGTTTACCTCTTCCA
GATACAGCTCATCTGCAATGCATTAATGCATTGGACCTCGCAACCCTAGTACGCCCTTCAGGCTCCGGCG
AAGCAGAAGAATAGCTTAGCAGAGTCTATTTTCATTTTCGGGAGACGAGATCAAGCAGATCAACGGTCGT
CAAGAGACCTACGAGACTGAGGAATCCGCTCTTGGCTCCACGCGACTATATATTTGTCTCTAATTGTACT
TTGACATGCTCCTCTTCTTTACTCTGATAGCTTGACTATGAAAATTCCGTCACCAGCCCCTGGGTTCGCA
AAGATAATTGCACTGTTTCTTCCTTGAACTCTCAAGCCTACAGGACACACATTCATCGTAGGTATAAACC
TCGAAAATCATTCCTACTAAGATGGGTATACAATAGTAACCATGCATGGTTGCCTAGTGAATGCTCCGTA
ACACCCAATACGCCGGCCGAAACTTTTTTACAACTCTCCTATGAGTCGTTTACCCAGAATGCACAGGTAC
ACTTGTTTAGAGGTAATCCTTCTTTCTAGAAGTCCTCGTGTACTGTGTAAGCGCCCACTCCACATCTCCA
CTCGGTTAACGCTAGCATGGATGTTTTCCCAGTCACGACGTTGTAAAACGACGGCCAGTCTTAAGCTCGG
GCCCCAAATAATGATTTTATTTTGACTGATAGTGACCTGTTCGTTGCAACAAATTGATGAGCAATGCTTT
TTTATAATGCCAACTTTGTACAAAAAAGCTGAACGAGAAACGTAAAATGATATAAATATCAATATATTAA
ATTAGATTTTGCATAAAAAACAGACTACATAATACTGTAAAACACAACATATCCAGTCACTATGAATCAA
CTACTTAGATGGTATTAGTGACCTGTAGTCGACCGACAGCCTTCCAAATGTTCTTCGGGTGATGCTGCCA
ACTTAGTCGACCGACAGCCTTCCAAATGTTCTTCTCAAACGGAATCGTCGTATCCAGCCTACTCGCTATT
GTCCTCAATGCCGTATTAAATCATAAAAAGAAATAAGAAAAAGAGGTGCGAGCCTCTTTTTTGTGTGACA
AAATAAAAACATCTACCTATTCATATACGCTAGTGTCATAGTCCTGAAAATCATCTGCATCAAGAACAAT
TTCACAACTCTTATACTTTTCTCTTACAAGTCGTTCGGCTTCATCTGGATTTTCAGCCTCTATACTTACT
AAACGTGATAAAGTTTCTGTAATTTCTACTGTATCGACCTGCAGACTGGCTGTGTATAAGGGAGCCTGAC
ATTTATATTCCCCAGAACATCAGGTTAATGGCGTTTTTGATGTCATTTTCGCGGTGGCTGAGATCAGCCA
CTTCTTCCCCGATAACGGAGACCGGCACACTGGCCATATCGGTGGTCATCATGCGCCAGCTTTCATCCCC
GATATGCACCACCGGGTAAAGTTCACGGGAGACTTTATCTGACAGCAGACGTGCACTGGCCAGGGGGATC
ACCATCCGTCGCCCGGGCGTGTCAATAATATCACTCTGTACATCCACAAACAGACGATAACGGCTCTCTC
TTTTATAGGTGTAAACCTTAAACTGCATTTCACCAGCCCCTGTTCTCGTCAGCAAAAGAGCCGTTCATTT
CAATAAACCGGGCGACCTCAGCCATCCCTTCCTGATTTTCCGCTTTCCAGCGTTCGGCACGCAGACGACG
GGCTTCATTCTGCATGGTTGTGCTTACCAGACCGGAGATATTGACATCATATATGCCTTGAGCAACTGAT
AGCTGTCGCTGTCAACTGTCACTGTAATACGCTGCTTCATAGCATACCTCTTTTTGACATACTTCGGGTA
TACATATCAGTATATATTCTTATACCGCAAAAATCAGCGCGCAAATACGCATACTGTTATCTGGCTTTTA
GTAAGCCGGATCCACGCGGCGTTTACGCCCCCCCTGCCACTCATCGCAGTACTGTTGTAATTCATTAAGC
ATTCTGCCGACATGGAAGCCATCACAAACGGCATGATGAACCTGAATCGCCAGCGGCATCAGCACCTTGT
CGCCTTGCGTATAATATTTGCCCATGGTGAAAACGGGGGCGAAGAAGTTGTCCATATTGGCCACGTTTAA
ATCAAAACTGGTGAAACTCACCCAGGGATTGGCTGAGACGAAAAACATATTCTCAATAAACCCTTTAGGG
AAATAGGCCAGGTTTTCACCGTAACACGCCACATCTTGCGAATATATGTGTAGAAACTGCCGGAAATCGT
CGTGGTATTCACTCCAGAGCGATGAAAACGTTTCAGTTTGCTCATGGAAAACGGTGTAACAAGGGTGAAC
ACTATCCCATATCACCAGCTCACCGTCTTTCATTGCCATACGGAATTCCGGATGAGCATTCATCAGGCGG
GCAAGAATGTGAATAAAGGCCGGATAAAACTTGTGCTTATTTTTCTTTACGGTCTTTAAAAAGGCCGTAA
TATCCAGCTGAACGGTCTGGTTATAGGTACATTGAGCAACTGACTGAAATGCCTCAAAATGTTCTTTACG
ATGCCATTGGGATATATCAACGGTGGTATATCCAGTGATTTTTTTCTCCATTTTAGCTTCCTTAGCTCCT
GAAAATCTCGATAACTCAAAAAATACGCCCGGTAGTGATCTTATTTCATTATGGTGAAAGTTGGAACCTC
TTACGTGCCGATCAACGTCTCATTTTCGCCAAAAGTTGGCCCAGGGCTTCCCGGTATCAACAGGGACACC
AGGATTTATTTATTCTGCGAAGTGATCTTCCGTCACAGGTATTTATTCGGCGCAAAGTGCGTCGGGTGAT
GCTGCCAACTTAGTCGACTACAGGTCACTAATACCATCTAAGTAGTTGATTCATAGTGACTGGATATGTT
GTGTTTTACAGTATTATGTAGTCTGTTTTTTATGCAAAATCTAATTTAATATATTGATATTTATATCATT
TTACGTTTCTCGTTCAGCTTTCTTGTACAAAGTTGGCATTATAAGAAAGCATTGCTTATCAATTTGTTGC
AACGAACAGGTCACTATCAGTCAAAATAAAATCATTATTTGCCATCCAGCTGATATCCCCTATAGTGAGT
CGTATTACATGGTCATAGCTGTTTCCTGGCAGCTCTGGCCCGTGTCTCAAAATCTCTGATGTTACATTGC
ACAAGATAAAAATATATCATCATGAACAATAAAACTGTCTGCTTACATAAACAGTAATACAAGGGGTGTT
ATGAGCCATATTCAACGGGAAACGTCGAGGCCGCGATTAAATTCCAACATGGATGCTGATTTATATGGGT
ATAAATGGGCTCGCGATAATGTCGGGCAATCAGGTGCGACAATCTATCGCTTGTATGGGAAGCCCGATGC
GCCAGAGTTGTTTCTGAAACATGGCAAAGGTAGCGTTGCCAATGATGTTACAGATGAGATGGTCAGACTA
AACTGGCTGACGGAATTTATGCCTCTTCCGACCATCAAGCATTTTATCCGTACTCCTGATGATGCATGGT
TACTCACCACTGCGATCCCCGGAAAAACAGCATTCCAGGTATTAGAAGAATATCCTGATTCAGGTGAAAA
TATTGTTGATGCGCTGGCAGTGTTCCTGCGCCGGTTGCATTCGATTCCTGTTTGTAATTGTCCTTTTAAC
AGCGATCGCGTATTTCGTCTCGCTCAGGCGCAATCACGAATGAATAACGGTTTGGTTGATGCGAGTGATT
TTGATGACGAGCGTAATGGCTGGCCTGTTGAACAAGTCTGGAAAGAAATGCATAAACTTTTGCCATTCTC
ACCGGATTCAGTCGTCACTCATGGTGATTTCTCACTTGATAACCTTATTTTTGACGAGGGGAAATTAATA
GGTTGTATTGATGTTGGACGAGTCGGAATCGCAGACCGATACCAGGATCTTGCCATCCTATGGAACTGCC
TCGGTGAGTTTTCTCCTTCATTACAGAAACGGCTTTTTCAAAAATATGGTATTGATAATCCTGATATGAA
TAAATTGCAGTTTCATTTGATGCTCGATGAGTTTTTCTAATCAGAATTGGTTAATTGGTTGTAACACTGG
CAGAGCATTACGCTGACTTGACGGGACGGCGCAAGCTCATGACCAAAATCCCTTAACGTGAGTTACGCGT
CGTTCCACTGAGCGTCAGACCCCGTAGAAAAGATCAAAGGATCTTCTTGAGATCCTTTTTTTCTGCGCGT
AATCTGCTGCTTGCAAACAAAAAAACCACCGCTACCAGCGGTGGTTTGTTTGCCGGATCAAGAGCTACCA
ACTCTTTTTCCGAAGGTAACTGGCTTCAGCAGAGCGCAGATACCAAATACTGTTCTTCTAGTGTAGCCGT
AGTTAGGCCACCACTTCAAGAACTCTGTAGCACCGCCTACATACCTCGCTCTGCTAATCCTGTTACCAGT
GGCTGCTGCCAGTGGCGATAAGTCGTGTCTTACCGGGTTGGACTCAAGACGATAGTTACCGGATAAGGCG
CAGCGGTCGGGCTGAACGGGGGGTTCGTGCACACAGCCCAGCTTGGAGCGAACGACCTACACCGAACTGA
GATACCTACAGCGTGAGCTATGAGAAAGCGCCACGCTTCCCGAAGGGAGAAAGGCGGACAGGTATCCGGT
AAGCGGCAGGGTCGGAACAGGAGAGCGCACGAGGGAGCTTCCAGGGGGAAACGCCTGGTATCTTTATAGT
CCTGTCGGGTTTCGCCACCTCTGACTTGAGCGTCGATTTTTGTGATGCTCGTCAGGGGGGCGGAGCCTAT
GGAAAAACGCCAGCAACGCGGCCTTTTTACGGTTCCTGGCCTTTTGCTGGCCTTTTGCTCACATGTT
Features (pLannotate 1.2.2; 16 found; start..end, strand, type, name):
    121..213     +  CDS            lacI (fragment): lac repressor; lacI; The lac repressor binds to the lac operator to inhibit transcription in E. coli. This inhibition can be relieved by adding lactose or isopropyl-β-D-thiogalactopyranoside (IPTG).
    268..295     -  terminator     rrnB T2 terminator: transcription terminator T2 from the E. coli rrnB gene
    427..470     +  terminator     rrnB T1 terminator: Escherichia coli rrnB; transcription terminator T1 from the E. coli rrnB gene
    512..1454    +  CDS            HygR (fragment): aminoglycoside phosphotransferase from E. coli confers resistance to hygromycin
   1470..2244    +  terminator     trpC terminator: trpC; transcription terminator from the Aspergillus nidulans trpC gene (Punt et al., 1987)
   2263..2299    -  CDS            lacZα (fragment): LacZα fragment of β-galactosidase; lacZ fragment
   2316..2547    +  protein_bind   attP1: mutant version of attP; recombination site for the Gateway® BP reaction BP Clonase™
   2750..2902    -  CDS            dpnD (fragment): DPND_STRPN - Protein predicted: Swiss-Prot protein existence level 4. From Streptococcus pneumoniae serotype 4 (strain ATCC BAA-334 / TIGR4).
   2946..3248    -  CDS            ccdB: CCDB_ECOLI - Also known as G, letB, letD. Experimental evidence at protein level: Swiss-Prot protein existence level 1. Toxic component of a type II toxin-antitoxin (TA) system, functioning in plasmid maintainence. Responsible for the post- segregational killing (PSK) of plasmid-free cells, also referred to as a plasmid addiction system. Half-life of over 2 hours. Cell killing by CcdB is accompanied by filamentation, defects in chromosome and plasmid segregation, defects in cell division, formation of anucleate cells, decreased DNA synthesis and plasmid loss. Interferes with the activity of DN
   3253..3411    -  CDS            ccdA (fragment): CCDA_ECO57 - Also known as H, letA. Experimental evidence at protein level: Swiss-Prot protein existence level 1. Antitoxin component of a type II toxin-antitoxin (TA) system which inhibits the post-segregational killing (PSK) of plasmid-free cells, also referred to as a plasmid addiction system. Binds to and blocks the activity of CcdB; will also remove bound CcdB protein from the CcdB-GyrA complex by forming a CcdA-CcdB complex, a process termed rejuvenation. Functions as a transcriptional corepressor for the ccdAB operon, repression also requires CcdB (By similarity). From Escherichia coli
   3593..4251    -  CDS            CmR: chloramphenicol acetyltransferase; cat; confers resistance to chloramphenicol
   4252..4354    -  promoter       cat promoter: promoter of the E. coli cat gene encoding chloramphenicol acetyltransferase
   4499..4730    -  protein_bind   attP2: mutant version of attP; recombination site for the Gateway® BP reaction (pDONR™221 version) BP Clonase™
   4749..4767    -  promoter       T7 promoter: promoter for bacteriophage T7 RNA polymerase
   4901..5710    +  CDS            KanR: aminoglycoside phosphotransferase; aph(3')-Ia; confers resistance to kanamycin in bacteria or G418 (Geneticin®) in eukaryotes
   5857..6445    +  rep_origin     ori: high-copy-number ColE1/pMB1/pBR322/pUC origin of replication
