[The description below was written by a language model from this plasmid's Addgene catalogue record and pLannotate feature annotations shown in this document.]
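Description:
pSM2 is an empty Gateway donor vector built on the pDONR 221 backbone and adapted for split-marker gene deletion in filamentous fungi, where it is used as a pair with the companion plasmid pSM1. The associated work applied the system to targeted mutagenesis in Epichloë festucae. The plasmid replicates in E. coli from a high-copy ColE1/pUC-type origin and carries a kanamycin resistance gene on the backbone. Between the attP1 and attP2 recombination sites sits the standard Gateway counter-selection cassette: the ccdB toxin gene and a chloramphenicol acetyltransferase gene with its cat promoter. Because of ccdB, the unrecombined vector must be maintained in a ccdB-tolerant strain, under combined chloramphenicol and kanamycin selection.

The feature that distinguishes it from plain pDONR 221 lies just upstream of attP1. This is a partial hygromycin phosphotransferase coding sequence followed by the Aspergillus nidulans trpC terminator, with no fungal promoter annotated in front of it. That arrangement suggests pSM2 supplies the 3' portion of the hygromycin marker, with the overlapping remainder presumably carried by pSM1, although the record does not describe pSM1's contents. In a BP reaction, an attB-flanked genomic flank of the target gene replaces the ccdB/CmR cassette, placing it next to the truncated marker. In the split-marker approach, neither marker fragment confers resistance alone. A functional hygromycin gene is rebuilt only when the two fragments recombine with each other, which enriches for homologous replacement of the target locus. Upstream rrnB T1/T2 terminators insulate the cassette, and a T7 promoter lies beyond attP2. The depositor notes minor sequence discrepancies between the sequenced plasmid and the deposited GenBank file that do not affect function.
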