Addgene plasmid #85753: pSM2
Purpose: (Empty Backbone) pDONR split marker vector (GenBank accession number: KX904529) for fungal gene deletion. Used with pSM1.
Depositing lab: Damien Fleetwood. Depositing organization: University of Auckland. Publication: Efficient targeted mutagenesis in Epichloe festucae using a split marker system. Rahnama M, Forester N, Ariyawansa KG, Voisey CR, Johnson LJ, Johnson RD, Fleetwood DJ. J Microbiol Methods. 2016 Dec 22. pii: S0167-7012(16)30368-2. doi: 10.1016/j.mimet.2016.12.017. PubMed 28017692.
Backbone
  Vector backbone: pDONR 221
  Backbone manufacturer: Invitrogen
  Backbone size (bp): 4762
  Vector type: Bacterial Expression
  Promoter: N/A
Growth in bacteria
  Bacterial resistance: Chloramphenicol and Kanamycin, 25 & 50 μg/mL
  Growth temperature: 37°C
  Growth strain: ccdB Survival
  Copy number: High Copy
Gene/Insert
  Cloning method: Gateway Cloning
Terms and licenses: Academic/Nonprofit Terms; Industry Terms: Not Available to Industry
Depositor comments: Please note that there are some seqeunce discrepancies between Addgene's quality control sequences and the depositor's genbank file. The depositor noted that these discrepancies do NOT affect plasmid function.
How to cite: pSM2 was a gift from Damien Fleetwood (Addgene plasmid # 85753 ; http://n2t.net/addgene:85753 ; RRID:Addgene_85753)
